Addgene plasmid #123191: pSB116 - pL2_pSB90_fLUC-I_P19
Purpose: binary plant vector for transient TBSV P19 and fLUC (with intron) expression
Depositing lab: Erin Cram & Carolyn Lee-Parsons. Depositing organization: Northeastern University. Publication: EASI Transformation: An Efficient Transient Expression Method for Analyzing Gene Function in Catharanthus roseus Seedlings. Mortensen S, Bernal-Franco D, Cole LF, Sathitloetsakun S, Cram EJ, Lee-Parsons CWT. Front Plant Sci. 2019 Jun 11;10:755. doi: 10.3389/fpls.2019.00755. eCollection 2019. PubMed 31263474.
Backbone
  Vector backbone: pSB90
  Backbone manufacturer: Modified from pAGM4723 (Weber et al., 2011; DOI:10.1371/journal.pone.0016765) by the addition of the VirGN54D gene
  Backbone size w/o insert (bp): 5851
  Vector type: Plant Expression, Luciferase
Growth in bacteria
  Bacterial resistance: Kanamycin, 50 μg/mL
  Growth temperature: 37°C
  Growth strain: DH5alpha
  Copy number: High Copy
Gene/Insert
  Gene/Insert name: 2x35S::P19::tNOS 2x35S::fLUC-I::tNOS
  Species: Synthetic
  Insert size (bp): 4665
  Cloning method: Restriction Enzyme; 5′ cloning site Unknown (unknown if destroyed); 3′ cloning site Unknown (unknown if destroyed)
  Sequencing primers: 5′ n/a
Terms and licenses: Academic/Nonprofit Terms; Industry Terms: Not Available to Industry
Depositor comments: Transient fLUC and TBSV P19 (silencing suppressor) expression vector for plants. Introns avoid expression of fLUC in Agrobacteria. Increased virulence in Agrob. through VirGN54D in the vector backbone
How to cite: pSB116 - pL2_pSB90_fLUC-I_P19 was a gift from Erin Cram & Carolyn Lee-Parsons (Addgene plasmid # 123191 ; http://n2t.net/addgene:123191 ; RRID:Addgene_123191)
