[The description below was written by a language model from this plasmid's Addgene catalogue record and pLannotate feature annotations shown in this document.]
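Description:
pSB116 (pL2_pSB90_fLUC-I_P19) is a binary plant expression vector for Agrobacterium-mediated transient expression, built on pSB90, a derivative of the Golden Gate/MoClo level 2 backbone pAGM4723 to which the VirG N54D gene was added. The backbone carries a high-copy ColE1/pUC-type origin for propagation in E. coli, the pVS1 oriV with RepA and StaA for replication and stable maintenance in Agrobacterium, and a kanamycin resistance gene (aphA-3) driven by the bla promoter. A virG coding sequence lies outside the T-DNA. According to the depositor this N54D variant increases Agrobacterium virulence and so improves T-DNA delivery.

Between the nopaline-type left and right T-DNA border repeats sit two transcription units of identical architecture, each with an enhanced CaMV 35S promoter (duplicated enhancer), the TMV Ω translational enhancer leader and a NOS terminator. The first expresses the P19 protein of tomato bushy stunt virus, a suppressor of RNA silencing that helps sustain transgene expression. The automated annotation labels this region as a fragment of the TBSV movement protein, probably because the two reading frames overlap in the viral genome, but the catalogue record identifies the insert as P19. The second unit encodes firefly luciferase interrupted by the modified potato ST-LS1 IV2 intron. Because bacteria cannot splice the intron, functional luciferase is made only in plant cells, so the signal is not confounded by expression in Agrobacterium.

No plant selectable marker is annotated, consistent with transient use. The construct serves as a luciferase reporter and silencing-suppressor vector for transient assays, and it was deposited with work on an efficient transient expression method for Catharanthus roseus seedlings.
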