Features (pLannotate 1.2.2; 19 found; start..end, strand, type, name):
     99..775     +  promoter       CaMV 35S promoter (enhanced): cauliflower mosaic virus 35S promoter with a duplicated enhancer region
    800..853     +  misc_feature   TMV Ω: translational enhancer from the tobacco mosaic virus 5'-leader sequence (Gallie et al., 1988)
    848..1381    +  CDS            MVP_TBSVC (fragment): Experimental evidence at protein level: Swiss-Prot protein existence level 1. Transports viral genome to neighboring plant cells directly through plasmosdesmata, without any budding. The movement protein allows efficient cell to cell propagation, by bypassing the host cell wall barrier. Displays RNA-binding activity. From Tomato bushy stunt virus (strain Cherry) (TBSV).
   1393..1645    +  terminator     NOS terminator: nopaline synthase terminator and poly(A) signal
   1787..2463    +  promoter       CaMV 35S promoter (enhanced): cauliflower mosaic virus 35S promoter with a duplicated enhancer region
   2488..2541    +  misc_feature   TMV Ω: translational enhancer from the tobacco mosaic virus 5'-leader sequence (Gallie et al., 1988)
   2550..2695    +  CDS            luciferase (fragment): firefly luciferase; luc
   2694..2882    +  intron         IV2 intron: modified second intron of the potato ST-LS1 gene (Vancanneyt et al., 1990)
   2881..4391    +  CDS            luciferase (fragment): firefly luciferase; luc
   4404..4656    +  terminator     NOS terminator: nopaline synthase terminator and poly(A) signal
   4722..4746    +  misc_feature   RB T-DNA repeat: right border repeat from nopaline C58 T-DNA
   5026..5655    +  CDS            pVS1 StaA: stability protein from the Pseudomonas plasmid pVS1 (Heeb et al., 2000)
   6084..7157    +  CDS            pVS1 RepA: replication protein from the Pseudomonas plasmid pVS1 (Heeb et al., 2000)
   7223..7417    +  rep_origin     pVS1 oriV: origin of replication for the Pseudomonas plasmid pVS1 (Heeb et al., 2000)
   7479..7583    +  promoter       AmpR promoter: bla
   7584..8378    +  CDS            KanR: aminoglycoside phosphotransferase; aphA-3; confers resistance to kanamycin
   8639..9439    +  CDS            virG: VIRG_AGRT9 - Protein inferred from homology: Swiss-Prot protein existence level 3. VirG is required for the positive regulation of at least two vir loci encoded by the Ti plasmid of A.tumefaciens. From Agrobacterium tumefaciens (strain 15955).
   9703..10291   +  rep_origin     ori: high-copy-number ColE1/pMB1/pBR322/pUC origin of replication
  10427..10451   +  misc_feature   LB T-DNA repeat: left border repeat from nopaline C58 T-DNA
>Addgene plasmid #123191 | pSB116 - pL2_pSB90_fLUC-I_P19 | addgene full sequence | sequence record 242096 | Addgene NGS Result
GTGCCGAATTCGGATCCGGAGGTCAACATGGTGGAGCACGACACTCTGGTCTACTCCAAAAATGTCAAAG
ATACAGTCTCAGAAGATCAAAGGGCTATTGAGACTTTTCAACAAAGGATAATTTCGGGAAACCTCCTCGG
ATTCCATTGCCCAGCTATCTGTCACTTCATCGAAAGGACAGTAGAAAAGGAAGGTGGCTCCTACAAATGC
CATCATTGCGATAAAGGAAAGGCTATCATTCAAGATCTCTCTGCCGACAGTGGTCCCAAAGATGGACCCC
CACCCACGAGGAGCATCGTGGAAAAAGAAGAGGTTCCAACCACGTCTACAAAGCAAGTGGATTGATGTGA
TAACATGGTGGAGCACGACACTCTGGTCTACTCCAAAAATGTCAAAGATACAGTCTCAGAAGATCAAAGG
GCTATTGAGACTTTTCAACAAAGGATAATTTCGGGAAACCTCCTCGGATTCCATTGCCCAGCTATCTGTC
ACTTCATCGAAAGGACAGTAGAAAAGGAAGGTGGCTCCTACAAATGCCATCATTGCGATAAAGGAAAGGC
TATCATTCAAGATCTCTCTGCCGACAGTGGTCCCAAAGATGGACCCCCACCCACGAGGAGCATCGTGGAA
AAAGAAGAGGTTCCAACCACGTCTACAAAGCAAGTGGATTGATGTGACATCTCCACTGACGTAAGGGATG
ACGCACAATCCCACTATCCTTCGCAAGACCCTTCCTCTATATAAGGAAGTTCATTTCATTTGGAGAGGAC
ACGCTCGAGTATAAGAGCTCATTTTTACAACAATTACCAACAACAACAAACAACAAACAACATTACAATT
ACATTTACAATTATCGATACAATGGAACGAGCTATACAAGGAAACGATGCTAGGGAACAAGCTTATGGTG
AACGTTGGAATGGAGGATCAGGAAGTTCCACTTCTCCCTTCAAACTTCCTGACGAAAGTCCGAGTTGGAC
TGAGTGGCGGCTACATAACGATGAGACTATTTCGAATCAAGATAATCCCCTTGGTTTCAAGGAAAGCTGG
GGTTTCGGGAAAGTTGTATTTAAGAGATATCTCAGATACGACGGGACGGAAACTTCACTGCACAGAGTCC
TTGGATCTTGGACGGGAGATTCGGTTAACTATGCAGCATCTCGATTTCTCGGTTTCGACCAGATCGGATG
TACCTATAGTATTCGGTTTCGAGGAGTTAGTGTCACCATTTCTGGAGGGTCGCGAACTCTTCAGCATCTC
AGTGAAATGGCAATTCGGTCTAAGCAAGAACTGCTACAGCTTACCCCAGTCAAAGTGGAAAGTGATGTAT
CAAGAGGATGCCCTGAAGGTGTTGAAACCTTCGAAGAAGAAAGCGAGTAAGCTTGTCAAGCAGATCGTTC
AAACATTTGGCAATAAAGTTTCTTAAGATTGAATCCTGTTGCCGGTCTTGCGATGATTATCATATAATTT
CTGTTGAATTACGTTAAGCATGTAATAATTAACATGTAATGCATGACGTTATTTATGAGATGGGTTTTTA
TGATTAGAGTCCCGCAATTATACATTTAATACGCGATAGAAAACAAAATATAGCGCGCAAACTAGGATAA
ATTATCGCGCGCGGTGTCATCTATGTTACTAGATCGACGCTGCAAGGTTTTGACGGGTTTACTAGCAACA
TACGCTGGATTACGAATTCCCATGGGGAGGTCAACATGGTGGAGCACGACACTCTGGTCTACTCCAAAAA
TGTCAAAGATACAGTCTCAGAAGATCAAAGGGCTATTGAGACTTTTCAACAAAGGATAATTTCGGGAAAC
CTCCTCGGATTCCATTGCCCAGCTATCTGTCACTTCATCGAAAGGACAGTAGAAAAGGAAGGTGGCTCCT
ACAAATGCCATCATTGCGATAAAGGAAAGGCTATCATTCAAGATCTCTCTGCCGACAGTGGTCCCAAAGA
TGGACCCCCACCCACGAGGAGCATCGTGGAAAAAGAAGAGGTTCCAACCACGTCTACAAAGCAAGTGGAT
TGATGTGATAACATGGTGGAGCACGACACTCTGGTCTACTCCAAAAATGTCAAAGATACAGTCTCAGAAG
ATCAAAGGGCTATTGAGACTTTTCAACAAAGGATAATTTCGGGAAACCTCCTCGGATTCCATTGCCCAGC
TATCTGTCACTTCATCGAAAGGACAGTAGAAAAGGAAGGTGGCTCCTACAAATGCCATCATTGCGATAAA
GGAAAGGCTATCATTCAAGATCTCTCTGCCGACAGTGGTCCCAAAGATGGACCCCCACCCACGAGGAGCA
TCGTGGAAAAAGAAGAGGTTCCAACCACGTCTACAAAGCAAGTGGATTGATGTGACATCTCCACTGACGT
AAGGGATGACGCACAATCCCACTATCCTTCGCAAGACCCTTCCTCTATATAAGGAAGTTCATTTCATTTG
GAGAGGACACGCTCGAGTATAAGAGCTCATTTTTACAACAATTACCAACAACAACAAACAACAAACAACA
TTACAATTACATTTACAATTATCGATACAATGGAGGACGCCAAAAACATAAAGAAAGGCCCGGCGCCATT
CTATCCTCTAGAGGATGGAACCGCTGGAGAGCAACTGCATAAGGCTATGAAGAGATACGCCCTGGTTCCT
GGAACAATTGCTTTTACAGATGCACATATCGAGGTAAGTTTCTGCTTCTACCTTTGATATATATATAATA
ATTATCATTAATTAGTAGTAATATAATATTTCAAATATTTTTTTCAAAATAAAAGAATGTAGTATATAGC
AATTGCTTTTCTGTAGTTTATAAGTGTGTATATTTTAATTTATAACTTTTCTAATATATGACCAAAATTT
GTTGATGTGCAGGTGAACATCACGTACGCGGAATACTTCGAAATGTCCGTTCGGTTGGCAGAAGCTATGA
AACGATATGGGCTGAATACAAATCACAGAATCGTCGTATGCAGTGAAAACTCTCTTCAATTCTTTATGCC
GGTGTTGGGCGCGTTATTTATCGGAGTTGCAGTTGCGCCCGCGAACGACATTTATAATGAACGTGAATTG
CTCAACAGTATGAACATTTCGCAGCCTACCGTAGTGTTTGTTTCCAAAAAGGGGTTGCAAAAAATTTTGA
ACGTGCAAAAAAAATTACCAATAATCCAGAAAATTATTATCATGGATTCTAAAACGGATTACCAGGGATT
TCAGTCGATGTACACGTTCGTCACATCTCATCTACCTCCCGGTTTTAATGAATACGATTTTGTACCAGAG
TCCTTTGATCGTGACAAAACAATTGCACTGATAATGAATTCCTCTGGATCTACTGGGTTACCTAAGGGTG
TGGCCCTTCCGCATAGAACTGCCTGCGTCAGATTCTCGCATGCCAGAGATCCTATTTTTGGCAATCAAAT
CATTCCGGATACTGCGATTTTAAGTGTTGTTCCATTCCATCACGGTTTTGGAATGTTTACTACACTCGGA
TATTTGATATGTGGATTTCGAGTCGTCTTAATGTATAGATTTGAAGAAGAGCTGTTTTTACGATCCCTTC
AGGATTACAAAATTCAAAGTGCGTTGCTAGTACCAACCCTATTTTCATTCTTCGCCAAAAGCACTCTGAT
TGACAAATACGATTTATCTAATTTACACGAAATTGCTTCTGGGGGCGCACCTCTTTCGAAAGAAGTCGGG
GAAGCGGTTGCAAAACGCTTCCATCTTCCAGGGATACGACAAGGATATGGGCTCACTGAGACTACATCAG
CTATTCTGATTACACCCGAGGGGGATGATAAACCGGGCGCGGTCGGTAAAGTTGTTCCATTTTTTGAAGC
GAAGGTTGTGGATCTGGATACCGGGAAAACGCTGGGCGTTAATCAGAGAGGCGAATTATGTGTCAGAGGA
CCTATGATTATGTCCGGTTATGTAAACAATCCGGAAGCGACCAACGCCTTGATTGACAAGGATGGATGGC
TACATTCTGGAGACATAGCTTACTGGGACGAGGACGAACACTTCTTCATAGTTGACCGCTTGAAGTCTTT
AATTAAATACAAAGGATATCAGGTGGCCCCCGCTGAATTGGAATCGATATTGTTACAACACCCCAACATC
TTCGACGCGGGCGTGGCAGGTCTGCCCGACGATGACGCCGGTGAACTTCCCGCCGCCGTTGTTGTTTTGG
AGCACGGAAAGACGATGACGGAAAAAGAGATCGTGGATTACGTCGCCAGTCAAGTAACAACCGCGAAAAA
GTTGCGCGGAGGAGTTGTGTTTGTGGACGAAGTACCGAAAGGTCTTACCGGAAAACTCGACGCAAGAAAA
ATCAGAGAGATCCTCATAAAGGCCAAGAAGGGCGGAAAGTCCAAATTGTAAGCTTGTCAAGCAGATCGTT
CAAACATTTGGCAATAAAGTTTCTTAAGATTGAATCCTGTTGCCGGTCTTGCGATGATTATCATATAATT
TCTGTTGAATTACGTTAAGCATGTAATAATTAACATGTAATGCATGACGTTATTTATGAGATGGGTTTTT
ATGATTAGAGTCCCGCAATTATACATTTAATACGCGATAGAAAACAAAATATAGCGCGCAAACTAGGATA
AATTATCGCGCGCGGTGTCATCTATGTTACTAGATCGACGCTCAGAGAGGATGCACATGTGACCGAGGGA
CACGAAGTGATCCGTTTAAACTATCAGTGTTTGACAGGATATATTGGCGGGTAAACCTAAGAGAAAAGAG
CGTTTATTAGAATAATCGGATATTTAAAAGGGCGTGAAAAGGTTTATCCGTTCGTCCATTTGTATGTGCC
AGCCGTGCGGCTGCATGAAATCCTGGCCGGTTTGTCTGATGCCAAGCTGGCGGCCTGGCCGGCCAGCTTG
GCCGCTGAAGAAACCGAGCGCCGCCGTCTAAAAAGGTGATGTGTATTTGAGTAAAACAGCTTGCGTCATG
CGGTCGCTGCGTATATGATGCGATGAGTAAATAAACAAATACGCAAGGGGAACGCATGAAGGTTATCGCT
GTACTTAACCAGAAAGGCGGGTCAGGCAAGACGACCATCGCAACCCATCTAGCCCGCGCCCTGCAACTCG
CCGGGGCCGATGTTCTGTTAGTCGATTCCGATCCCCAGGGCAGTGCCCGCGATTGGGCGGCCGTGCGGGA
AGATCAACCGCTAACCGTTGTCGGCATCGACCGCCCGACGATTGACCGCGACGTGAAGGCCATCGGCCGG
CGCGACTTCGTAGTGATCGACGGAGCGCCCCAGGCGGCGGACTTGGCTGTGTCCGCGATCAAGGCAGCCG
ACTTCGTGCTGATTCCGGTGCAGCCAAGCCCTTACGACATATGGGCCACCGCCGACCTGGTGGAGCTGGT
TAAGCAGCGCATTGAGGTCACGGATGGAAGGCTACAAGCGGCCTTTGTCGTGTCGCGGGCGATCAAAGGC
ACGCGCATCGGCGGTGAGGTTGCCGAGGCGCTGGCCGGGTACGAGCTGCCCATTCTTGAGTCCCGTATCA
CGCAGCGCGTGAGCTACCCAGGCACTGCCGCCGCCGGCACAACCGTTCTTGAATCAGAACCCGAGGGCGA
CGCTGCCCGCGAGGTCCAGGCGCTGGCCGCTGAAATTAAATCAAAACTCATTTGAGTTAATGAGGTAAAG
AGAAAATGAGCAAAAGCACAAACACGCTAAGTGCCGGCCGTCCGAGCGCACGCAGCAGCAAGGCTGCAAC
GTTGGCCAGCCTGGCAGACACGCCAGCCATGAAGCGGGTCAACTTTCAGTTGCCGGCGGAGGATCACACC
AAGCTGAAGATGTACGCGGTACGCCAAGGCAAGACCATTACCGAGCTGCTATCTGAATACATCGCGCAGC
TACCAGAGTAAATGAGCAAATGAATAAATGAGTAGATGAATTTTAGCGGCTAAAGGAGGCGGCATGGAAA
ATCAAGAACAACCAGGCACCGACGCCGTGGAATGCCCCATGTGTGGAGGAACGGGCGGTTGGCCAGGCGT
AAGCGGCTGGGTTGTCTGCCGGCCCTGCAATGGCACTGGAACCCCCAAGCCCGAGGAATCGGCGTGAGCG
GTCGCAAACCATCCGGCCCGGTACAAATCGGCGCGGCGCTGGGTGATGACCTGGTGGAGAAGTTGAAGGC
CGCGCAGGCCGCCCAGCGGCAACGCATCGAGGCAGAAGCACGCCCCGGTGAATCGTGGCAAGCGGCCGCT
GATCGAATCCGCAAAGAATCCCGGCAACCGCCGGCAGCCGGTGCGTCGTCGATTAGGAAGCCGCCCAAGG
GCGACGAGCAACCAGATTTTTTCGTTCCGATGCTCTATGACGTGGGCACCCGCGATAGTCGCAGCATCAT
GGACGTGGCCGTTTTCCGTCTGTCGAAGCGTGACCGACGAGCTGGCGAGGTGATCCGCTACGAGCTTCCA
GACGGGCACGTAGAGGTTTCCGCAGGGCCGGCCGGCATGGCCAGTGTGTGGGATTACGACCTGGTACTGA
TGGCGGTTTCCCATCTAACCGAATCCATGAACCGATACCGGGAAGGGAAGGGAGACAAGCCCGGCCGCGT
GTTCCGTCCACACGTTGCGGACGTACTCAAGTTCTGCCGGCGAGCCGATGGCGGAAAGCAGAAAGACGAC
CTGGTAGAAACCTGCATTCGGTTAAACACCACGCACGTTGCCATGCAGCGTACGAAGAAGGCCAAGAACG
GCCGCCTGGTGACGGTATCCGAGGGTGAAGCCTTGATTAGCCGCTACAAGATCGTAAAGAGCGAAACCGG
GCGGCCGGAGTACATCGAGATCGAGCTAGCTGATTGGATGTACCGCGAGATCACAGAAGGCAAGAACCCG
GACGTGCTGACGGTTCACCCCGATTACTTTTTGATCGATCCCGGCATCGGCCGTTTTCTCTACCGCCTGG
CACGCCGCGCCGCAGGCAAGGCAGAAGCCAGATGGTTGTTCAAGACGATCTACGAACGCAGTGGCAGCGC
CGGAGAGTTCAAGAAGTTCTGTTTCACCGTGCGCAAGCTGATCGGGTCAAATGACCTGCCGGAGTACGAT
TTGAAGGAGGAGGCGGGGCAGGCTGGCCCGATCCTAGTCATGCGCTACCGCAACCTGATCGAGGGCGAAG
CATCCGCCGGTTCCTAATGTACGGAGCAGATGCTAGGGCAAATTGCCCTAGCAGGGGAAAAAGGTCGAAA
AAGCTTCTTTCCTGTGGATAGCACGTACATTGGGAACCCAAAGCCGTACATTGGGAACCGGAACCCGTAC
ATTGGGAACCCAAAGCCGTACATTGGGAACCGGTCACACATGTAAGTGACTGATATAAAAGAGAAAAAAG
GCGATTTTTCCGCCTAAAACTCTTTAAAACTTATTAAAACTCTTAAAACCCGCCTGGCCTGTGCATAACT
GTCTGGCCAGCGCACAGCCGAACAGCTGCAAAAAGCGCCCACATCAAGGCTCCGAGTGCGCGGAACCCCT
ATTTGTTTATTTTTCTAAATACATTCAAATATGTATCCGCTCATGAGACAATAACCCTGATAAATGCTTC
AATAATATTGAAAAAGGAAGAGTATGGCTAAAATGAGAATATCACCGGAATTGAAAAAACTGATCGAAAA
ATACCGCTGCGTAAAAGATACGGAAGGAATGTCTCCTGCTAAGGTATATAAGCTGGTGGGAGAAAATGAA
AACCTATATTTAAAAATGACGGACAGCCGGTATAAAGGGACCACCTATGATGTGGAACGGGAAAAGGACA
TGATGCTATGGCTGGAAGGAAAGCTGCCTGTTCCAAAGGTCCTGCACTTTGAACGGCATGATGGCTGGAG
CAATCTGCTCATGAGTGAGGCCGATGGCGTCCTTTGCTCGGAAGAGTATGAAGATGAACAAAGCCCTGAA
AAGATTATCGAGCTGTATGCGGAGTGCATCAGGCTCTTTCACTCCATCGACATATCGGATTGTCCCTATA
CGAATAGCTTAGACAGCCGCTTAGCCGAATTGGATTACTTACTGAATAACGATCTGGCCGATGTGGATTG
CGAAAACTGGGAAGAGGACACTCCATTTAAAGATCCGCGCGAGCTGTATGATTTTTTAAAGACGGAAAAG
CCCGAAGAGGAACTTGTCTTTTCCCACGGCGACCTGGGAGACAGCAACATCTTTGTGAAAGATGGCAAAG
TAAGTGGCTTTATTGATCTTGGGAGAAGCGGCAGGGCGGACAAGTGGTATGACATTGCCTTCTGCGTCCG
GTCGCTCAGGGAGGATATCGGGGAAGAACAGTATGTCGAGCTATTTTTTGACTTACTGGGGATCAAGCCT
GATTGGGAGAAAATAAAATATTATATTTTACTGGATGAATTGTTTTAGCTGTCAGACCAAGTTTACTCAT
ATATACTTTAGATTGATTTAAAACTTCATTTTTAATTTAAAAGGATCTAGGTGAAGATCCTTTTTGATAA
TCTCATGACCAAAATCCCTTAACGTGAGTTTTCGTTCTAGCTGTAACCTCGAAGCGTTTCACTTGTAACA
ACGATTGAGAATTTTTGTCATAAAATTGAAATACTTGGTTCGCATTTTTGTCATCCGCGGTCAGCCGCAA
TTCTGACGAACTGCCCATTTAGCTGGAGATGATTGTACATCCTTCACGTGAAAATTTCTCAAGCGCTGTG
AACAAGGGTTCAGATTTTAGATTGAAAGGTGAGCCGTTGAAACACGTTCTTCTTGTCGATGACGACGTCG
CTATGCGGCATCTTATTATTGAATACCTTACGATCCACGCCTTCAAAGTGACCGCGGTAGCCGACAGCAC
CCAGTTCACAAGAGTACTCTCTTCCGCGACGGTCGATGTCGTGGTTGTTGATCTAGATTTAGGTCGTGAA
GATGGGCTCGAGATCGTTCGTAATCTGGCGGCAAAGTCTGATATTCCAATCATAATTATCAGTGGCGACC
GCCTTGAGGAGACGGATAAAGTTGTTGCACTCGAGCTAGGAGCAAGTGATTTTATCGCTAAGCCGTTCAG
TATCAGAGAGTTTCTAGCACGCATTCGGGTTGCCTTGCGCGTGCGCCCCAACGTTGTCCGCTCCAAAGAC
CGACGGTCTTTTTGTTTTACTGACTGGACACTTAATCTCAGGCAACGTCGCTTGATGTCCGAAGCTGGCG
GTGAGGTGAAACTTACGGCAGGTGAGTTCAATCTTCTCCTCGCGTTTTTAGAGAAACCCCGCGACGTTCT
ATCGCGCGAGCAACTTCTCATTGCCAGTCGAGTACGCGACGAGGAGGTTTATGACAGGAGTATAGATGTT
CTCATTTTGAGGCTGCGCCGCAAACTTGAGGCGGATCCGTCAAGCCCTCAACTGATAAAAACAGCAAGAG
GTGCCGGTTATTTCTTTGACGCGGACGTGCAGGTTTCGCACGGGGGGACGATGGCAGCCTGAGCCAATTG
CATTTGCCTCTTAATTATCTGGCTCAAAGGGTGACTGAGGAGTAAGCGATGTGCCCATCACACTGACCAC
CAAGACGGGGGTTCGTTTTGAAGATCACCCTTCAGACCCAAGGCCAGTGTGCGTTGATCGCGGCCACACT
GCAAATTCACATACTGTCGATAAAGGGGCGTTGGACGAGAACCCATTCGTCAGGATACTGGCTCGTGATC
TCACTGAGCGTCAGACCCCGTAGAAAAGATCAAAGGATCTTCTTGAGATCCTTTTTTTCTGCGCGTAATC
TGCTGCTTGCAAACAAAAAAACCACCGCTACCAGCGGTGGTTTGTTTGCCGGATCAAGAGCTACCAACTC
TTTTTCCGAAGGTAACTGGCTTCAGCAGAGCGCAGATACCAAATACTGTTCTTCTAGTGTAGCCGTAGTT
AGGCCACCACTTCAAGAACTCTGTAGCACCGCCTACATACCTCGCTCTGCTAATCCTGTTACCAGTGGCT
GCTGCCAGTGGCGATAAGTCGTGTCTTACCGGGTTGGACTCAAGACGATAGTTACCGGATAAGGCGCAGC
GGTCGGGCTGAACGGGGGGTTCGTGCACACAGCCCAGCTTGGAGCGAACGACCTACACCGAACTGAGATA
CCTACAGCGTGAGCTATGAGAAAGCGCCACGCTTCCCGAAGGGAGAAAGGCGGACAGGTATCCGGTAAGC
GGCAGGGTCGGAACAGGAGAGCGCACGAGGGAGCTTCCAGGGGGAAACGCCTGGTATCTTTATAGTCCTG
TCGGGTTTCGCCACCTCTGACTTGAGCGTCGATTTTTGTGATGCTCGTCAGGGGGGCGGAGCCTATGGAA
AAACGCCAGCAACGCGGCCTTTTTACGGTTCCTGCTCGGATCTGTTGGACCGGACAGTAGTCATGGTTGA
TGGGCTGCCTGTATCGAGTGGTGATTTTGTGCCGAGCTGCCGGTCGGGGAGCTGTTGGCTGGCTGGTGGC
AGGATATATTGTGGTGTAAACAAATTGACGCTTAGACAACTTAATAACACATTGCGGACGTTTTTAATGT
ACTGGGGTTGAACACTCT
